>Addgene plasmid #89513 | Cox8x2-CeNL_pcDNA3 | addgene full sequence | sequence record 176637 | Addgene NGS Result
GTTGGAGGTCGCTGAGTAGTGCGCGAGCAAAATTTAAGCTACAACAAGGCAAGGCTTGACCGACAATTGC
ATGAAGAATCTGCTTAGGGTTAGGCGTTTTGCGCTGCTTCGCGATGTACGGGCCAGATATACGCGTTGAC
ATTGATTATTGACTAGTTATTAATAGTAATCAATTACGGGGTCATTAGTTCATAGCCCATATATGGAGTT
CCGCGTTACATAACTTACGGTAAATGGCCCGCCTGGCTGACCGCCCAACGACCCCCGCCCATTGACGTCA
ATAATGACGTATGTTCCCATAGTAACGCCAATAGGGACTTTCCATTGACGTCAATGGGTGGAGTATTTAC
GGTAAACTGCCCACTTGGCAGTACATCAAGTGTATCATATGCCAAGTACGCCCCCTATTGACGTCAATGA
CGGTAAATGGCCCGCCTGGCATTATGCCCAGTACATGACCTTATGGGACTTTCCTACTTGGCAGTACATC
TACGTATTAGTCATCGCTATTACCATGGTGATGCGGTTTTGGCAGTACATCAATGGGCGTGGATAGCGGT
TTGACTCACGGGGATTTCCAAGTCTCCACCCCATTGACGTCAATGGGAGTTTGTTTTGGCACCAAAATCA
ACGGGACTTTCCAAAATGTCGTAACAACTCCGCCCCATTGACGCAAATGGGCGGTAGGCGTGTACGGTGG
GAGGTCTATATAAGCAGAGCTCTCTGGCTAACTAGAGAACCCACTGCTTACTGGCTTATCGAAATTAATA
CGACTCACTATAGGGAGACCCAAGCTTGAACCGTCAGATCCGCTAGCATGTCCGTCCTGACGCCGCTGCT
GCTGCGGGGCTTGACAGGCTCGGCCCGGCGGCTCCCAGTGCCGCGCGCCAAGATCCATTCGTTGGGGGAT
CTGTCCGTCCTGACGCCGCTGCTGCTGCGGGGCTTGACAGGCTCGGCCCGGCGGCTCCCAGTGCCGCGCG
CCAAGATCCATTCGTTGGGGGATCCGATGGTGAGCAAGGGCGAGGAGCTGTTCACCGGGGTGGTGCCCAT
CCTGGTCGAGCTGGACGGCGACGTAAACGGCCACAAGTTCAGCGTGTCCGGCGAGGGCGAGGGCGATGCC
ACCTACGGCAAGCTGACCCTGAAGTTCATCTGCACCACCGGCAAGCTGCCCGTGCCCTGGCCCACCCTCG
TGACCACCCTGTCCTGGGGCGTGCAGTGCTTCGCCCGCTACCCCGACCACATGAAGCAGCACGACTTCTT
CAAGTCCGCCATGCCCGAAGGCTACGTCCAGGAGCGCACCATCTTCTTCAAGGACGACGGCAACTACAAG
ACCCGCGCCGAGGTGAAGTTCGAGGGCGACACCCTGGTGAACCGCATCGAGCTGAAGGGCATCGACTTCA
AGGAGGACGGCAACATCCTGGGGCACAAGCTGGAGTACAACTACTTTAGCGACAACGTCTATATCACCGC
CGACAAGCAGAAGAACGGCATCAAGGCCAACTTCAAGATCCGCCACAACATCGAGGACGGCGGCGTGCAG
CTCGCCGACCACTACCAGCAGAACACCCCCATCGGCGACGGCCCCGTGCTGCTGCCCGACAACCACTACC
TGAGCACCCAGTCCAAGCTGAGCAAAGACCCCAACGAGAAGCGCGATCACATGGTCCTGCTGGAGTTCGT
GACCGCCGCCGGGTTGCATACACTCGAAGATTTCGTTGGGGACTGGCGACAGACAGCCGGCTACAACCTG
GACCAAGTCCTTGAACAGGGAGGTGTGTCCAGTTTGTTTCAGAATCTCGGGGTGTCCGTAACTCCGATCC
AAAGGATTGTCCTGAGCGGTGAAAATGGGCTGAAGATCGACATCCATGTCATCATCCCGTATGAAGGTCT
GAGCGGCGACCAAATGGGCCAGATCGAAAAAATTTTTAAGGTGGTGTACCCTGTGGATGATCATCACTTT
AAGGTGATCCTGCACTATGGCACACTGGTAATCGACGGGGTTACGCCGAACATGATCGACTATTTCGGAC
GGCCGTATGAAGGCATCGCCGTGTTCGACGGCAAAAAGATCACTGTAACAGGGACCCTGTGGAACGGCAA
CAAAATTATCGACGAGCGCCTGATCAACCCCGACGGCTCCCTGCTGTTCCGAGTAACCATCAACGGAGTG
ACCGGCTGGCGGCTGTGCGAACGCATTCTGGCGTAACTCGAGCATGCATCTAGAGGGCCCTATTCTATAG
TGTCACCTAAATGCTAGAGCTCGCTGATCAGCCTCGACTGTGCCTTCTAGTTGCCAGCCATCTGTTGTTT
GCCCCTCCCCCGTGCCTTCCTTGACCCTGGAAGGTGCCACTCCCACTGTCCTTTCCTAATAAAATGAGGA
AATTGCATCGCATTGTCTGAGTAGGTGTCATTCTATTCTGGGGGGTGGGGTGGGGCAGGACAGCAAGGGG
GAGGATTGGGAAGACAATAGCAGGCATGCTGGGGATGCGGTGGGCTCTATGGCTTCTGAGGCGGAAAGAA
CCAGCTGGGGCTCTAGGGGGTATCCCC
[124 nt withheld, positions 2548-2671]
C
[91 nt withheld, positions 2673-2763]
A
[49 nt withheld, positions 2765-2813]
CCTTTGACGTTGGAGTCCACGTTCTTT
[37 nt withheld, positions 2841-2877]
ACCCTATCTCGGTCTATTCTTTTGATTTATAAGGGATTTTGCCGATTTCGGCCTATTGGTTAAAAAATGA
GCTGATTTAACAAAAATTTAACGCGAATTAATTCTGTGGAATGTGTGTCAGTTAGGGTGTGGAAAGTCCC
CAGGCTCCCCAGCAGGCAGAAGTATGCAAAGCATGCATCTCAATTAGTCAGCAACCAGGTGTGGAAAGTC
CCCAGGCTCCCCAGCAGGCAGAAGTATGCAAAGCATGCATCTCAATTAGTCAGCAACCATAGTCCCGCCC
CTAACTCCGCCCATCCCGCCCCTAACTCCGCCCAGTTCCGCCCATTCTCCGCCCCATGGCTGACTAATTT
TTTTTATTTATGCAGAGGCCGAGGCCGCCTCTGCCTCTGAGCTATTCCAGAAGTAGTGAGGAGGCTTTTT
TGGAGGCCTAGGCTTTTGCAAAAAGCTCCCGGGAGCTTGTATATCCATTTTCGGATCTGATCAAGAGACA
GGATGAGGATCGTTTCGCATGATTGAACAAGATGGATTGCACGCAGGTTCTCCGGCCGCTTGGGTGGAGA
GGCTATTCGGCTATGACTGGGCACAACAGACAATCGGCTGCTCTGATGCCGCCGTGTTCCGGCTGTCAGC
GCAGGGGCGCCCGGTTCTTTTTGTCAAGACCGACCTGTCCGGTGCCCTGAATGAACTGCAGGACGAGGCA
GCGCGGCTATCGTGGCTGGCCACGACGGGCGTTCCTTGCGCAGCTGTGCTCGACGTTGTCACTGAAGCGG
GAAGGGACTGGCTGCTATTGGGCGAAGTGCCGGGGCAGGATCTCCTGTCATCTCACCTTGCTCCTGCCGA
GAAAGTATCCATCATGGCTGATGCAATGCGGCGGCTGCATACGCTTGATCCGGCTACCTGCCCATTCGAC
CACCAAGCGAAACATCGCATCGAGCGAGCACGTACTCGGATGGAAGCCGGTCTTGTCGATCAGGATGATC
TGGACGAAGAGCATCAGGGGCTCGCGCCAGCCGAACTGTTCGCCAGGCTCAAGGCGCGCATGCCCGACGG
CGAGGATCTCGTCGTGACCCATGGCGATGCCTGCTTGCCGAATATCATGGTGGAAAATGGCCGCTTTTCT
GGATTCATCGACTGTGGCCGGCTGGGTGTGGCGGACCGCTATCAGGACATAGCGTTGGCTACCCGTGATA
TTGCTGAAGAGCTTGGCGGCGAATGGGCTGACCGCTTCCTCGTGCTTTACGGTATCGCCGCTCCCGATTC
GCAGCGCATCGCCTTCTATCGCCTTCTTGACGAGTTCTTCTGAGCGGGACTCTGGGGTTCGAAATGACCG
ACCAAGCGACGCCCAACCTGCCATCACGAGATTTCGATTCCACCGCCGCCTTCTATGAAAGGTTGGGCTT
CGGAATCGTTTTCCGGGACGCCGGCTGGATGATCCTCCAGCGCGGGGATCTCATGCTGGAGTTCTTCGCC
CACCCCAACTTGTTTATTGCAGCTTATAATGGTTACAAATAAAGCAATAGCATCACAAATTTCACAAATA
AAGCATTTTTTTCACTGCATTCTAGTTGTGGTTTGTCCAAACTCATCAATGTATCTTATCATGTCTGTAT
ACCGTCGACCTCTAGCTAGAGCTTGGCGTAATCATGGTCATAGCTGTTTCCTGTGTGAAATTGTTATCCG
CTCACAATTCCACACAACATACGAGCCGGAAGCATAAAGTGTAAAGCCTGGGGTGCCTAATGAGTGAGCT
AACTCACATTAATTGCGTTGCGCTCACTGCCCGCTTTCCAGTCGGGAAACCTGTCGTGCCAGCTGCATTA
ATGAATCGGCCAACGCGCGGGGAGAGGCGGTTTGCGTATTGGGCGCTCTTCCGCTTCCTCGCTCACTGAC
TCGCTGCGCTCGGTCGTTCGGCTGCGGCGAGCGGTATCAGCTCACTCAAAGGCGGTAATACGGTTATCCA
CAGAATCAGGGGATAACGCAGGAAAGAACATGTGAGCAAAAGGCCAGCAAAAGGCCAGGAACCGTAAAAA
GGCCGCGTTGCTGGCGTTTTTCCATAGGCTCCGCCCCCCTGACGAGCATCACAAAAATCGACGCTCAAGT
CAGAGGTGGCGAAACCCGACAGGACTATAAAGATACCAGGCGTTTCCCCCTGGAAGCTCCCTCGTGCGCT
CTCCTGTTCCGACCCTGCCGCTTACCGGATACCTGTCCGCCTTTCTCCCTTCGGGAAGCGTGGCGCTTTC
TCATAGCTCACGCTGTAGGTATCTCAGTTCGGTGTAGGTCGTTCGCTCCAAGCTGGGCTGTGTGCACGAA
CCCCCCGTTCAGCCCGACCGCTGCGCCTTATCCGGTAACTATCGTCTTGAGTCCAACCCGGTAAGACACG
ACTTATCGCCACTGGCAGCAGCCACTGGTAACAGGATTAGCAGAGCGAGGTATGTAGGCGGTGCTACAGA
GTTCTTGAAGTGGTGGCCTAACTACGGCTACACTAGAAGAACAGTATTTGGTATCTGCGCTCTGCTGAAG
CCAGTTACCTTCGGAAAAAGAGTTGGTAGCTCTTGATCCGGCAAACAAACCACCGCTGGTAGCGGTGGTT
TTTTTGTTTGCAAGCAGCAGATTACGCGCAGAAAAAAAGGATCTCAAGAAGATCCTTTGATCTTTTCTAC
GGGGTCTGACGCTCAGTGGAACGAAAACTCACGTTAAGGGATTTTGGTCATGAGATTATCAAAAAGGATC
TTCACCTAGATCCTTTTAAATTAAAAATGAAGTTTTAAATCAATCTAAAGTATATATGAGTAAACTTGGT
CTGACAGTTACCAATGCTTAATCAGTGAGGCACCTATCTCAGCGATCTGTCTATTTCGTTCATCCATAGT
TGCCTGACTCCCCGTCGTGTAGATAACTACGATACGGGAGGGCTTACCATCTGGCCCCAGTGCTGCAATG
ATACCGCGAGACCCACGCTCACCGGCTCCAGATTTATCAGCAATAAACCAGCCAGCCGGAAGGGCCGAGC
GCAGAAGTGGTCCTGCAACTTTATCCGCCTCCATCCAGTCTATTAATTGTTGCCGGGAAGCTAGAGTAAG
TAGTTCGCCAGTTAATAGTTTGCGCAACGTTGTTGCCATTGCTACAGGCATCGTGGTGTCACGCTCGTCG
TTTGGTATGGCTTCATTCAGCTCCGGTTCCCAACGATCAAGGCGAGTTACATGATCCCCCATGTTGTGCA
AAAAAGCGGTTAGCTCCTTCGGTCCTCCGATCGTTGTCAGAAGTAAGTTGGCCGCAGTGTTATCACTCAT
GGTTATGGCAGCACTGCATAATTCTCTTACTGTCATGCCATCCGTAAGATGCTTTTCTGTGACTGGTGAG
TACTCAACCAAGTCATTCTGAGAATAGTGTATGCGGCGACCGAGTTGCTCTTGCCCGGCGTCAATACGGG
ATAATACCGCGCCACATAGCAGAACTTTAAAAGTGCTCATCATTGGAAAACGTTCTTCGGGGCGAAAACT
CTCAAGGATCTTACCGCTGTTGAGATCCAGTTCGATGTAACCCACTCGTGCACCCAACTGATCTTCAGCA
TCTTTTACTTTCACCAGCGTTTCTGGGTGAGCAAAAACAGGAAGGCAAAATGCCGCAAAAAAGGGAATAA
GGGCGACACGGAAATGTTGAATACTCATACTCTTCCTTTTTCAATATTATTGAAGCATTTATCAGGGTTA
TTGTCTCATGAGCGGATACATATTTGAATGTATTTAGAAAAATAAACAAATAGGGGTTCCGCGCACATTT
CCCCGAAAAGTGCCACCTGACGTCGACGGATCGGGAGATCTCCCGATCCCCTATGGTGCACTCTCAGTAC
AATCTGCTCTGATGCCGCATAGTTAAGCCAGTATCTGCTCCCTGCTTGTGT
Features (pLannotate 1.2.2; 24 found; start..end, strand, type, name):
    138..517     +  enhancer       CMV enhancer: human cytomegalovirus immediate early enhancer
    518..721     +  promoter       CMV promoter: human cytomegalovirus (CMV) immediate early promoter
    717..750     +  LTR            5' LTR (truncated) (fragment): truncated 5' long terminal repeat (LTR) from HIV-1
    766..784     +  promoter       T7 promoter: promoter for bacteriophage T7 RNA polymerase
    818..892     +  CDS            COX8 presequence: mitochondrial presequence of human cytochrome c oxidase subunit VIII (Rizutto et al., 1989)
    912..985     +  CDS            COX8 presequence (fragment): mitochondrial presequence of human cytochrome c oxidase subunit VIII (Rizutto et al., 1989)
   1007..1696    +  CDS            mTurquoise2: mTurquoise2 is a basic (constitutively fluorescent) cyan fluorescent protein published in 2012, derived from Aequorea victoria. It is reported to be a rapidly-maturing monomer with very low acid sensitivity.
   1700..2206    +  CDS            Nluc: NanoLuc® luciferase human codon-optimized
   2234..2252    -  promoter       SP6 promoter: promoter for bacteriophage SP6 RNA polymerase
   2278..2502    +  polyA_signal   bGH poly(A) signal: bovine growth hormone polyadenylation signal
   2506..2527    +  promoter       SV40 promoter (fragment): SV40 enhancer and early promoter
   2548..2976    +  rep_origin     f1 ori (sequence partly withheld): f1 bacteriophage origin of replication; arrow indicates direction of (+) strand synthesis
   2990..3319    +  promoter       SV40 promoter: SV40 enhancer and early promoter
   3386..4177    +  CDS            neo: KKA2_KLEPN - Also known as kan, nptII. Experimental evidence at protein level: Swiss-Prot protein existence level 1. Resistance to kanamycin, neomycin, paromomycin, ribostamycin, butirosin and gentamicin B. From Klebsiella pneumoniae.
   4201..4359    +  CDS            ble (fragment): BLE_KLEPN - Experimental evidence at protein level: Swiss-Prot protein existence level 1. Binding protein with a strong affinity to the bleomycin family of antibiotics. Binds to CL990; an antimitotic-antibiotic compound. From Klebsiella pneumoniae.
   4354..4475    +  polyA_signal   SV40 poly(A) signal: SV40 polyadenylation signal
   4548..4564    -  protein_bind   lac operator: The lac repressor binds to the lac operator to inhibit transcription in E. coli. This inhibition can be relieved by adding lactose or isopropyl-β-D-thiogalactopyranoside (IPTG). lac repressor encoded by lacI
   4572..4602    -  promoter       lac promoter: promoter for the E. coli lac operon
   4617..4638    -  protein_bind   CAP binding site: CAP binding activates transcription in the presence of cAMP. E. coli catabolite activator protein
   4651..4743    -  CDS            lacI (fragment): lac repressor; lacI; The lac repressor binds to the lac operator to inhibit transcription in E. coli. This inhibition can be relieved by adding lactose or isopropyl-β-D-thiogalactopyranoside (IPTG).
   4926..5514    -  rep_origin     ori: high-copy-number ColE1/pMB1/pBR322/pUC origin of replication
   5685..6545    -  CDS            AmpR: β-lactamase; bla; confers resistance to ampicillin, carbenicillin, and related antibiotics
   6546..6650    -  promoter       AmpR promoter: bla
   6709..6761    -  misc_feature   bom (fragment): basis of mobility region from pBR322
