[The description below was written by a language model from this plasmid's Addgene catalogue record and pLannotate feature annotations shown in this document.]
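Description:
Cox8x2-CeNL_pcDNA3 is a mammalian expression plasmid built on the pcDNA3 backbone that encodes a mitochondrially targeted version of CeNL, the cyan member of a family of bright luminescent fusion proteins. It is propagated in E. coli as a high-copy plasmid through a ColE1/pUC-type origin with ampicillin selection (AmpR). An f1 origin is also present. For selecting stably transfected mammalian cells, an SV40 early promoter drives the neomycin phosphotransferase gene followed by an SV40 polyadenylation signal, conferring G418 resistance.

The expression cassette uses the CMV immediate-early enhancer and promoter and ends with the bovine growth hormone polyadenylation signal. T7 and SP6 promoters flank the cloning region, where the insert sits between BamHI and XhoI sites. The open reading frame begins with two tandem copies of the presequence of human cytochrome c oxidase subunit VIII, which directs import of the fusion into the mitochondrial matrix. This is followed by CeNL itself, annotated as the cyan fluorescent protein mTurquoise2 joined directly to a human codon-optimised NanoLuc luciferase. In this type of design, energy released when the luciferase oxidises its substrate is transferred by resonance to the adjacent fluorescent protein, so the emission is shifted to the acceptor's colour and becomes brighter without any excitation light.

The sequenced record of about 6.8 kb is consistent with the stated backbone and insert sizes. A few short annotated fragments, such as the truncated HIV-1 LTR, ble and lacI matches, are likely backbone remnants or annotation artefacts rather than functional elements. The plasmid is intended for bioluminescence imaging of mitochondria in living mammalian cells, including multicolour imaging alongside other colour variants of the series.
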