Addgene plasmid #89513: Cox8x2-CeNL_pcDNA3
Purpose: Cyan color variant of bright luminescent protein, targeted to the Mitochondria
Depositing lab: Takeharu Nagai. Depositing organization: The University of Osaka. Publication: Five colour variants of bright luminescent protein for real-time multicolour bioimaging. Suzuki K, Kimura T, Shinoda H, Bai G, Daniels MJ, Arai Y, Nakano M, Nagai T. Nat Commun. 2016 Dec 14;7:13718. doi: 10.1038/ncomms13718. PubMed 27966527.
Backbone
  Vector backbone: pcDNA3
  Backbone manufacturer: Invitrogen
  Backbone size w/o insert (bp): 5400
  Vector type: Mammalian Expression
  Selectable markers: Neomycin (select with G418)
Growth in bacteria
  Bacterial resistance: Ampicillin, 100 μg/mL
  Growth temperature: 37°C
  Growth strain: DH5alpha
  Copy number: High Copy
Gene/Insert
  Gene/Insert name: CeNL
  Species: Synthetic
  Insert size (bp): 1200
  GenBank ID: LC128714
  Promoter: CMV
  Tag / fusion protein: CoxVIII X2 (N terminal on insert)
  Cloning method: Restriction Enzyme; 5′ cloning site BamHI (not destroyed); 3′ cloning site XhoI (not destroyed)
  Sequencing primers: 5′ CMV-F; 3′ BGHrev
Terms and licenses: Academic/Nonprofit Terms; Industry Terms: Not Available to Industry
Depositor comments: Derived from NanoLuc luciferase
How to cite: Cox8x2-CeNL_pcDNA3 was a gift from Takeharu Nagai (Addgene plasmid # 89513 ; http://n2t.net/addgene:89513 ; RRID:Addgene_89513)
