>Addgene plasmid #89513 | Cox8x2-CeNL_pcDNA3 | depositor partial sequence | sequence record 173453 | CeNL moiety
ATGGTGAGCAAGGGCGAGGAGCTGTTCACCGGGGTGGTGCCCATCCTGGTCGAGCTGGACGGCGACGTAA
ACGGCCACAAGTTCAGCGTGTCCGGCGAGGGCGAGGGCGATGCCACCTACGGCAAGCTGACCCTGAAGTT
CATCTGCACCACCGGCAAGCTGCCCGTGCCCTGGCCCACCCTCGTGACCACCCTGTCCTGGGGCGTGCAG
TGCTTCGCCCGCTACCCCGACCACATGAAGCAGCACGACTTCTTCAAGTCCGCCATGCCCGAAGGCTACG
TCCAGGAGCGCACCATCTTCTTCAAGGACGACGGCAACTACAAGACCCGCGCCGAGGTGAAGTTCGAGGG
CGACACCCTGGTGAACCGCATCGAGCTGAAGGGCATCGACTTCAAGGAGGACGGCAACATCCTGGGGCAC
AAGCTGGAGTACAACTACTTTAGCGACAACGTCTATATCACCGCCGACAAGCAGAAGAACGGCATCAAGG
CCAACTTCAAGATCCGCCACAACATCGAGGACGGCGGCGTGCAGCTCGCCGACCACTACCAGCAGAACAC
CCCCATCGGCGACGGCCCCGTGCTGCTGCCCGACAACCACTACCTGAGCACCCAGTCCAAGCTGAGCAAA
GACCCCAACGAGAAGCGCGATCACATGGTCCTGCTGGAGTTCGTGACCGCCGCCGGGTTGCATACACTCG
AAGATTTCGTTGGGGACTGGCGACAGACAGCCGGCTACAACCTGGACCAAGTCCTTGAACAGGGAGGTGT
GTCCAGTTTGTTTCAGAATCTCGGGGTGTCCGTAACTCCGATCCAAAGGATTGTCCTGAGCGGTGAAAAT
GGGCTGAAGATCGACATCCATGTCATCATCCCGTATGAAGGTCTGAGCGGCGACCAAATGGGCCAGATCG
AAAAAATTTTTAAGGTGGTGTACCCTGTGGATGATCATCACTTTAAGGTGATCCTGCACTATGGCACACT
GGTAATCGACGGGGTTACGCCGAACATGATCGACTATTTCGGACGGCCGTATGAAGGCATCGCCGTGTTC
GACGGCAAAAAGATCACTGTAACAGGGACCCTGTGGAACGGCAACAAAATTATCGACGAGCGCCTGATCA
ACCCCGACGGCTCCCTGCTGTTCCGAGTAACCATCAACGGAGTGACCGGCTGGCGGCTGTGCGAACGCAT
TCTGGCGTAA
